Addgene plasmid #140941: pLX307/PTPN11
Purpose: expresses PTPN11
Depositing lab: Kimberly Stegmaier. Publication: Resistance Mechanisms to SYK Inhibition in Acute Myeloid Leukemia. Cremer A, Ellegast JM, Alexe G, Frank ES, Ross L, Chu SH, Pikman Y, Robichaud A, Goodale A, Haupl B, Mohr S, Rao AV, Walker AR, Blachly JS, Piccioni F, Armstrong SA, Byrd JC, Oellerich T, Stegmaier K. Cancer Discov. 2020 Feb;10(2):214-231. doi: 10.1158/2159-8290.CD-19-0209. Epub 2019 Nov 26. PubMed 31771968.
Backbone
  Vector backbone: pLX307
  Backbone size w/o insert (bp): 10065
  Total vector size (bp): 10500
  Vector type: Mammalian Expression
  Selectable markers: Puromycin
Growth in bacteria
  Bacterial resistance: Ampicillin, 100 μg/mL
  Growth temperature: 37°C
  Growth strain: NEB Stable
  Copy number: High Copy
Gene/Insert
  Gene/Insert name: PTPN11 protein tyrosine phosphatase non-receptor type 11 [ Homo sapiens (human) ] (alt name: CFC; NS1; JMML; SHP2; BPTP3; PTP2C; METCDS; PTP-1D; SH-PTP2; SH-PTP3)
  Species: H. sapiens (human)
  Insert size (bp): 1700
  GenBank ID: NM_002834
  Entrez Gene: PTPN11 (a.k.a. BPTP3, CFC, JMML, METCDS, NS1, PTP-1D, PTP2C, SH-PTP2, SH-PTP3, SHP2)
  Promoter: EF1a
  Cloning method: Gateway Cloning
  Sequencing primers: 5′ EF1a_F
Terms and licenses: Academic/Nonprofit Terms; Industry Terms: Not Available to Industry
How to cite: pLX307/PTPN11 was a gift from Kimberly Stegmaier (Addgene plasmid # 140941 ; http://n2t.net/addgene:140941 ; RRID:Addgene_140941)
