[The description below was written by a language model from this plasmid's Addgene catalogue record and pLannotate feature annotations shown in this document.]
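Description:
pLX307/PTPN11 is a lentiviral mammalian expression plasmid that carries the human PTPN11 coding sequence, which encodes the non-receptor protein tyrosine phosphatase SHP2, in the pLX307 backbone. The catalogue lists it simply as a mammalian expression vector. The feature table, however, shows the architecture of a third-generation, self-inactivating HIV-1 transfer vector: an RSV promoter drives a truncated 5' LTR, followed by the Ψ packaging signal, a gag fragment, the RRE for Rev-dependent nuclear export, a cPPT/CTS element, and a ΔU3 3' LTR with a downstream SV40 polyadenylation signal. In bacteria the plasmid replicates from a high-copy ColE1/pUC-type origin and is selected with ampicillin through the bla gene. An f1 origin and remnants of lac/lacZα sequence are also present.

Two expression units sit between the LTRs. An SV40 early promoter drives puromycin N-acetyltransferase, which allows selection of transduced or transfected cells. The strong constitutive EF-1α promoter drives PTPN11. The open reading frame was introduced by Gateway recombination and is flanked by attB1 and attB2 sites. A V5 epitope tag lies just downstream of attB2, although the record does not state whether the insert reads through into the tag. A WPRE follows to enhance transcript stability and expression.

The sequenced record is 10,220 nt, somewhat shorter than the catalogue's approximate total size, and the annotated PTPN11 CDS spans about 1.8 kb. The construct is intended for stable overexpression of PTPN11, and it was deposited in connection with a study of resistance mechanisms to SYK inhibition in acute myeloid leukemia.
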