Features (pLannotate 1.2.2; 33 found; start..end, strand, type, name):
      1..589     +  rep_origin     ori: high-copy-number ColE1/pMB1/pBR322/pUC origin of replication
    772..864     +  CDS            lacI (fragment): lac repressor; lacI; The lac repressor binds to the lac operator to inhibit transcription in E. coli. This inhibition can be relieved by adding lactose or isopropyl-β-D-thiogalactopyranoside (IPTG).
    877..898     +  protein_bind   CAP binding site: CAP binding activates transcription in the presence of cAMP. E. coli catabolite activator protein
    913..943     +  promoter       lac promoter: promoter for the E. coli lac operon
    951..967     +  protein_bind   lac operator: The lac repressor binds to the lac operator to inhibit transcription in E. coli. This inhibition can be relieved by adding lactose or isopropyl-β-D-thiogalactopyranoside (IPTG). lac repressor encoded by lacI
   1012..1030    +  promoter       T3 promoter: promoter for bacteriophage T3 RNA polymerase
   1058..1284    +  promoter       RSV promoter: Rous sarcoma virus enhancer/promoter
   1285..1465    +  LTR            5' LTR (truncated): truncated 5' long terminal repeat (LTR) from HIV-1
   1512..1637    +  misc_feature   HIV-1 Ψ: packaging signal of human immunodeficiency virus type 1
   1621..1984    +  CDS            HIV-1 gag (fragment): gag protein from human immunodeficiency virus 1; gag
   2130..2363    +  misc_feature   RRE: The Rev response element (RRE) of HIV-1 allows for Rev-dependent mRNA export from the nucleus to the cytoplasm.
   2740..2766    +  CDS            Rev (fragment): human immunodeficiency virus 1 (HIV-1) Rev protein; rev; enhances nuclear export of unspliced and incompletely spliced viral mRNAs
   2773..2796    +  promoter       SV40 promoter (fragment): SV40 early promoter
   2797..2868    +  promoter       SV40 promoter (fragment): SV40 enhancer and early promoter
   2892..3027    +  rep_origin     SV40 ori: SV40 origin of replication
   3073..3669    +  CDS            PuroR (fragment): puromycin N-acetyltransferase; pac from Streptomyces; confers resistance to puromycin
   3718..3835    +  misc_feature   cPPT/CTS: central polypurine tract and central termination sequence of HIV-1
   3900..3966    +  CDS            small t antigen (fragment): SV40 (simian virus 40) small t antigen
   3973..5151    +  promoter       EF-1α promoter: strong constitutive promoter for human elongation factor EF-1α
   5171..5195    +  protein_bind   attB1: mutant version of attB; recombination site for the Gateway® BP reaction BP Clonase™
   5216..6988    +  CDS            PTPN11: PTN11_HUMAN - Also known as PTP2C, SHPTP2. Experimental evidence at protein level: Swiss-Prot protein existence level 1. Acts downstream of various receptor and cytoplasmic protein tyrosine kinases to participate in the signal transduction from the cell surface to the nucleus (PubMed:10655584, PubMed:18559669, PubMed:18829466, PubMed:26742426, PubMed:28074573). Positively regulates MAPK signal transduction pathway (PubMed:28074573). Dephosphorylates GAB1, ARHGAP35 and EGFR (PubMed:28074573). Dephosphorylates ROCK2 at 'Tyr-722' resulting in stimulation of its RhoA binding activity (PubMed:18559
   7006..7030    -  protein_bind   attB2: mutant version of attB; recombination site for the Gateway® BP reaction BP Clonase™
   7038..7079    +  CDS            V5 tag: epitope tag from simian virus 5
   7130..7718    +  misc_feature   WPRE: woodchuck hepatitis virus posttranscriptional regulatory element
   7769..7788    +  misc_feature   cPPT/CTS (fragment): central polypurine tract and central termination sequence of HIV-1
   7790..8023    +  LTR            3' LTR (ΔU3): self-inactivating 3' long terminal repeat (LTR) from HIV-1
   8101..8222    +  polyA_signal   SV40 poly(A) signal: SV40 polyadenylation signal
   8262..8397    +  rep_origin     SV40 ori: SV40 origin of replication
   8418..8436    -  promoter       T7 promoter: promoter for bacteriophage T7 RNA polymerase
   8444..8599    +  CDS            lacZα (fragment): LacZα fragment of β-galactosidase; lacZ fragment
   8604..9032    +  rep_origin     f1 ori (sequence partly withheld): f1 bacteriophage origin of replication; arrow indicates direction of (+) strand synthesis
   9085..9189    +  promoter       AmpR promoter: bla
   9190..10050   +  CDS            AmpR: β-lactamase; bla; confers resistance to ampicillin, carbenicillin, and related antibiotics
>Addgene plasmid #140941 | pLX307/PTPN11 | addgene full sequence | sequence record 297874 | Addgene NGS Result
TTGAGATCCTTTTTTTCTGCGCGTAATCTGCTGCTTGCAAACAAAAAAACCACCGCTACCAGCGGTGGTT
TGTTTGCCGGATCAAGAGCTACCAACTCTTTTTCCGAAGGTAACTGGCTTCAGCAGAGCGCAGATACCAA
ATACTGTTCTTCTAGTGTAGCCGTAGTTAGGCCACCACTTCAAGAACTCTGTAGCACCGCCTACATACCT
CGCTCTGCTAATCCTGTTACCAGTGGCTGCTGCCAGTGGCGATAAGTCGTGTCTTACCGGGTTGGACTCA
AGACGATAGTTACCGGATAAGGCGCAGCGGTCGGGCTGAACGGGGGGTTCGTGCACACAGCCCAGCTTGG
AGCGAACGACCTACACCGAACTGAGATACCTACAGCGTGAGCTATGAGAAAGCGCCACGCTTCCCGAAGG
GAGAAAGGCGGACAGGTATCCGGTAAGCGGCAGGGTCGGAACAGGAGAGCGCACGAGGGAGCTTCCAGGG
GGAAACGCCTGGTATCTTTATAGTCCTGTCGGGTTTCGCCACCTCTGACTTGAGCGTCGATTTTTGTGAT
GCTCGTCAGGGGGGCGGAGCCTATGGAAAAACGCCAGCAACGCGGCCTTTTTACGGTTCCTGGCCTTTTG
CTGGCCTTTTGCTCACATGTTCTTTCCTGCGTTATCCCCTGATTCTGTGGATAACCGTATTACCGCCTTT
GAGTGAGCTGATACCGCTCGCCGCAGCCGAACGACCGAGCGCAGCGAGTCAGTGAGCGAGGAAGCGGAAG
AGCGCCCAATACGCAAACCGCCTCTCCCCGCGCGTTGGCCGATTCATTAATGCAGCTGGCACGACAGGTT
TCCCGACTGGAAAGCGGGCAGTGAGCGCAACGCAATTAATGTGAGTTAGCTCACTCATTAGGCACCCCAG
GCTTTACACTTTATGCTTCCGGCTCGTATGTTGTGTGGAATTGTGAGCGGATAACAATTTCACACAGGAA
ACAGCTATGACCATGATTACGCCAAGCGCGCAATTAACCCTCACTAAAGGGAACAAAAGCTGGAGCTGCA
AGCTTAATGTAGTCTTATGCAATACTCTTGTAGTCTTGCAACATGGTAACGATGAGTTAGCAACATGCCT
TACAAGGAGAGAAAAAGCACCGTGCATGCCGATTGGTGGAAGTAAGGTGGTACGATCGTGCCTTATTAGG
AAGGCAACAGACGGGTCTGACATGGATTGGACGAACCACTGAATTGCCGCATTGCAGAGATATTGTATTT
AAGTGCCTAGCTCGATACATAAACGGGTCTCTCTGGTTAGACCAGATCTGAGCCTGGGAGCTCTCTGGCT
AACTAGGGAACCCACTGCTTAAGCCTCAATAAAGCTTGCCTTGAGTGCTTCAAGTAGTGTGTGCCCGTCT
GTTGTGTGACTCTGGTAACTAGAGATCCCTCAGACCCTTTTAGTCAGTGTGGAAAATCTCTAGCAGTGGC
GCCCGAACAGGGACTTGAAAGCGAAAGGGAAACCAGAGGAGCTCTCTCGACGCAGGACTCGGCTTGCTGA
AGCGCGCACGGCAAGAGGCGAGGGGCGGCGACTGGTGAGTACGCCAAAAATTTTGACTAGCGGAGGCTAG
AAGGAGAGAGATGGGTGCGAGAGCGTCAGTATTAAGCGGGGGAGAATTAGATCGCGATGGGAAAAAATTC
GGTTAAGGCCAGGGGGAAAGAAAAAATATAAATTAAAACATATAGTATGGGCAAGCAGGGAGCTAGAACG
ATTCGCAGTTAATCCTGGCCTGTTAGAAACATCAGAAGGCTGTAGACAAATACTGGGACAGCTACAACCA
TCCCTTCAGACAGGATCAGAAGAACTTAGATCATTATATAATACAGTAGCAACCCTCTATTGTGTGCATC
AAAGGATAGAGATAAAAGACACCAAGGAAGCTTTAGACAAGATAGAGGAAGAGCAAAACAAAAGTAAGAC
CACCGCACAGCAAGCGGCCGCTGATCTTCAGACCTGGAGGAGGAGATATGAGGGACAATTGGAGAAGTGA
ATTATATAAATATAAAGTAGTAAAAATTGAACCATTAGGAGTAGCACCCACCAAGGCAAAGAGAAGAGTG
GTGCAGAGAGAAAAAAGAGCAGTGGGAATAGGAGCTTTGTTCCTTGGGTTCTTGGGAGCAGCAGGAAGCA
CTATGGGCGCAGCGTCAATGACGCTGACGGTACAGGCCAGACAATTATTGTCTGGTATAGTGCAGCAGCA
GAACAATTTGCTGAGGGCTATTGAGGCGCAACAGCATCTGTTGCAACTCACAGTCTGGGGCATCAAGCAG
CTCCAGGCAAGAATCCTGGCTGTGGAAAGATACCTAAAGGATCAACAGCTCCTGGGGATTTGGGGTTGCT
CTGGAAAACTCATTTGCACCACTGCTGTGCCTTGGAATGCTAGTTGGAGTAATAAATCTCTGGAACAGAT
TTGGAATCACACGACCTGGATGGAGTGGGACAGAGAAATTAACAATTACACAAGCTTAATACACTCCTTA
ATTGAAGAATCGCAAAACCAGCAAGAAAAGAATGAACAAGAATTATTGGAATTAGATAAATGGGCAAGTT
TGTGGAATTGGTTTAACATAACAAATTGGCTGTGGTATATAAAATTATTCATAATGATAGTAGGAGGCTT
GGTAGGTTTAAGAATAGTTTTTGCTGTACTTTCTATAGTGAATAGAGTTAGGCAGGGATATTCACCATTA
TCGTTTCAGACCCACCTCCCAACCCCGAGGGGACCCATGCATTGCATCTCAATTAGTCAGCAACCAGGTG
TGGAAAGTCCCCAGGCTCCCCAGCAGGCAGAAGTATGCAAAGCATGCGTCTCAATTAGTCAGCAACCATA
GTCCCGCCCCTAACTCCGCCCATCCCGCCCCTAACTCCGCCCAGTTCCGCCCATTCTCCGCCCCATGGCT
GACTAATTTTTTTTATTTATGCAGAGGCCGAGGCCGCCTCGGCCTCTGAGCTATTCCAGAAGTAGTGAGG
AGGCTTTTTTGGAGGCCTAGGCTTTTGCAAAAAGCTTTCTAGAGGTACCACCGGAGCTTACCATGACCGA
GTACAAGCCCACGGTGCGCCTCGCCACCCGCGACGACGTCCCCAGGGCCGTACGCACCCTCGCCGCCGCG
TTCGCCGACTACCCCGCCACGCGCCACACCGTCGATCCGGACCGCCACATCGAGCGGGTCACCGAGCTGC
AAGAACTCTTCCTCACGCGCGTCGGGCTCGACATCGGCAAGGTGTGGGTCGCGGACGACGGCGCCGCCGT
GGCGGTCTGGACCACGCCGGAGAGCGTCGAAGCGGGGGCGGTGTTCGCCGAGATCGGCCCGCGCATGGCC
GAGTTGAGCGGTTCCCGGCTGGCCGCGCAGCAACAGATGGAAGGCCTCCTGGCGCCGCACCGGCCCAAGG
AGCCCGCGTGGTTCCTGGCCACCGTCGGCGTCTCGCCCGACCACCAGGGCAAGGGTCTGGGCAGCGCCGT
CGTGCTCCCCGGAGTGGAGGCGGCCGAGCGCGCCGGGGTGCCCGCCTTCCTGGAGACCTCCGCGCCCCGC
AACCTCCCCTTCTACGAGCGGCTCGGCTTCACCGTCACCGCCGACGTCGAGGTGCCCGAAGGACCGCGCA
CCTGGTGCATGACCCGCAAGCCCGGTGCCAGTTAACGAATTCTAGATCTTGAGACAAATGGCAGTATTCA
TCCACAATTTTAAAAGAAAAGGGGGGATTGGGGGGTACAGTGCAGGGGAAAGAATAGTAGACATAATAGC
AACAGACATACAAACTAAAGAATTACAAAAACAAATTACAAAAATTCAAAATTTTCGGGTTTATTACAGG
GACAGCAGAGATCCACTTTGGCGCCGGCTCGAGGCCTGCAGGTGCAAAGATGGATAAAGTTTTAAACAGA
GAGGAATCTTTGCAGCTAATGGACCTTCTAGGTCTTGAAAGGAGTGGGAATTGGCTCCGGTGCCCGTCAG
TGGGCAGAGCGCACATCGCCCACAGTCCCCGAGAAGTTGGGGGGAGGGGTCGGCAATTGAACCGGTGCCT
AGAGAAGGTGGCGCGGGGTAAACTGGGAAAGTGATGTCGTGTACTGGCTCCGCCTTTTTCCCGAGGGTGG
GGGAGAACCGTATATAAGTGCAGTAGTCGCCGTGAACGTTCTTTTTCGCAACGGGTTTGCCGCCAGAACA
CAGGTAAGTGCCGTGTGTGGTTCCCGCGGGCCTGGCCTCTTTACGGGTTATGGCCCTTGCGTGCCTTGAA
TTACTTCCACCTGGCTGCAGTACGTGATTCTTGATCCCGAGCTTCGGGTTGGAAGTGGGTGGGAGAGTTC
GAGGCCTTGCGCTTAAGGAGCCCCTTCGCCTCGTGCTTGAGTTGAGGCCTGGCCTGGGCGCTGGGGCCGC
CGCGTGCGAATCTGGTGGCACCTTCGCGCCTGTCTCGCTGCTTTCGATAAGTCTCTAGCCATTTAAAATT
TTTGATGACCTGCTGCGACGCTTTTTTTCTGGCAAGATAGTCTTGTAAATGCGGGCCAAGATCTGCACAC
TGGTATTTCGGTTTTTGGGGCCGCGGGCGGCGACGGGGCCCGTGCGTCCCAGCGCACATGTTCGGCGAGG
CGGGGCCTGCGAGCGCGGCCACCGAGAATCGGACGGGGGTAGTCTCAAGCTGGCCGGCCTGCTCTGGTGC
CTGGCCTCGCGCCGCCGTGTATCGCCCCGCCCTGGGCGGCAAGGCTGGCCCGGTCGGCACCAGTTGCGTG
AGCGGAAAGATGGCCGCTTCCCGGCCCTGCTGCAGGGAGCTCAAAATGGAGGACGCGGCGCTCGGGAGAG
CGGGCGGGTGAGTCACCCACACAAAGGAAAAGGGCCTTTCCGTCCTCAGCCGTCGCTTCATGTGACTCCA
CGGAGTACCGGGCGCCGTCCAGGCACCTCGATTAGTTCTCGAGCTTTTGGAGTACGTCGTCTTTAGGTTG
GGGGGAGGGGTTTTATGCGATGGAGTTTCCCCACACTGAGTGGGTGGAGACTGAAGTTAGGCCAGCTTGG
CACTTGATGTAATTCTCCTTGGAATTTGCCCTTTTTGAGTTTGGATCTTGGTTCATTCTCAAGCCTCAGA
CAGTGGTTCAAAGTTTTTTTCTTCCATTTCAGGTGTCGTGAGGCTAGCATCGATTGATCAACAAGTTTGT
ACAAAAAAGCAGGCTCCGCGGCCGCCCCCTTCACCATGGCATCGCGGAGATGGTTTCACCCAAATATCAC
TGGTGTGGAGGCAGAAAACCTACTGTTGACAAGAGGAGTTGATGGCAGTTTTTTGGCAAGGCCTAGTAAA
AGTAACCCTGGAGACTTCACACTTTCCGTTAGAAGAAATGGAGCTGTCACCCACATCAAGATTCAGAACA
CTGGTGATTACTATGACCTGTATGGAGGGGAGAAATTTGCCACTTTGGCTGAGTTGGTCCAGTATTACAT
GGAACATCACGGGCAATTAAAAGAGAAGAATGGAGATGTCATTGAGCTTAAATATCCTCTGAACTGTGCA
GATCCTACCTCTGAAAGGTGGTTTCATGGACATCTCTCTGGGAAAGAAGCAGAGAAATTATTAACTGAAA
AAGGAAAACATGGTAGTTTTCTTGTACGAGAGAGCCAGAGCCACCCTGGAGATTTTGTTCTTTCTGTGCG
CACTGGTGATGACAAAGGGGAGAGCAATGACGGCAAGTCTAAAGTGACCCATGTTATGATTCGCTGTCAG
GAACTGAAATACGACGTTGGTGGAGGAGAACGGTTTGATTCTTTGACAGATCTTGTGGAACATTATAAGA
AGAATCCTATGGTGGAAACATTGGGTACAGTACTACAACTCAAGCAGCCCCTTAACACGACTCGTATAAA
TGCTGCTGAAATAGAAAGCAGAGTTCGAGAACTAAGCAAATTAGCTGAGACCACAGATAAAGTCAAACAA
GGCTTTTGGGAAGAATTTGAGACACTACAACAACAGGAGTGCAAACTTCTCTACAGCCGAAAAGAGGGTC
AAAGGCAAGAAAACAAAAACAAAAATAGATATAAAAACATCCTGCCCTTTGATCATACCAGGGTTGTCCT
ACACGATGGTGATCCCAATGAGCCTGTTTCAGATTACATCAATGCAAATATCATCATGCCTGAATTTGAA
ACCAAGTGCAACAATTCAAAGCCCAAAAAGAGTTACATTGCCACACAAGGCTGCCTGCAAAACACGGTGA
ATGACTTTTGGCGGATGGTGTTCCAAGAAAACTCCCGAGTGATTGTCATGACAACGAAAGAAGTGGAGAG
AGGAAAGAGTAAATGTGTCAAATACTGGCCTGATGAGTATGCTCTAAAAGAATATGGCGTCATGCGTGTT
AGGAACGTCAAAGAAAGCGCCGCTCATGACTATACGCTAAGAGAACTTAAACTTTCAAAGGTTGGACAAG
GGAATACGGAGAGAACGGTCTGGCAATACCACTTTCGGACCTGGCCGGACCACGGCGTGCCCAGCGACCC
TGGGGGCGTGCTGGACTTCCTGGAGGAGGTGCACCATAAGCAGGAGAGCATCATGGATGCAGGGCCGGTC
GTGGTGCACTGCAGTGCTGGAATTGGCCGGACAGGGACGTTCATTGTGATTGATATTCTTATTGACATCA
TCAGAGAGAAAGGTGTTGACTGCGATATTGACGTTCCCAAAACCATCCAGATGGTGCGGTCTCAGAGGTC
AGGGATGGTCCAGACAGAAGCACAGTACCGATTTATCTATATGGCGGTCCAGCATTATATTGAAACACTA
CAGCGCAGGATTGAAGAAGAGCAGAAAAGCAAGAGGAAAGGGCACGAATATACAAATATTAAGTATTCTC
TAGCGGACCAGACTAGTGGAGATCAGAGCCCTCTCCCGCCTTGTACTCCAACGCCACCCTGTGCAGAAAT
GAGAGAAGACAGTGCTAGAGTCTATGAAAACGTGGGCCTGATGCAACAGCAGAAAAGTTAAGGGTGGGCG
CGCCGACCCAGCTTTCTTGTACAAAGTGGTTGATATCGGTAAGCCTATCCCTAACCCTCTCCTCGGTCTC
GATTCTACGTAGTAATGAACTAGTACCGGTTAAGTCGACAATCAACGCGTTAAGTCGACAATCAACCTCT
GGATTACAAAATTTGTGAAAGATTGACTGGTATTCTTAACTATGTTGCTCCTTTTACGCTATGTGGATAC
GCTGCTTTAATGCCTTTGTATCATGCTATTGCTTCCCGTATGGCTTTCATTTTCTCCTCCTTGTATAAAT
CCTGGTTGCTGTCTCTTTATGAGGAGTTGTGGCCCGTTGTCAGGCAACGTGGCGTGGTGTGCACTGTGTT
TGCTGACGCAACCCCCACTGGTTGGGGCATTGCCACCACCTGTCAGCTCCTTTCCGGGACTTTCGCTTTC
CCCCTCCCTATTGCCACGGCGGAACTCATCGCCGCCTGCCTTGCCCGCTGCTGGACAGGGGCTCGGCTGT
TGGGCACTGACAATTCCGTGGTGTTGTCGGGGAAATCATCGTCCTTTCCTTGGCTGCTCGCCTGTGTTGC
CACCTGGATTCTGCGCGGGACGTCCTTCTGCTACGTCCCTTCGGCCCTCAATCCAGCGGACCTTCCTTCC
CGCGGCCTGCTGCCGGCTCTGCGGCCTCTTCCGCGTCTTCGCCTTCGCCCTCAGACGAGTCGGATCTCCC
TTTGGGCCGCCTCCCCGCGTCGACTTTAAGACCAATGACTTACAAGGCAGCTGTAGATCTTAGCCACTTT
TTAAAAGAAAAGGGGGGACTGGAAGGGCTAATTCACTCCCAACGAAGACAAGATCTGCTTTTTGCTTGTA
CTGGGTCTCTCTGGTTAGACCAGATCTGAGCCTGGGAGCTCTCTGGCTAACTAGGGAACCCACTGCTTAA
GCCTCAATAAAGCTTGCCTTGAGTGCTTCAAGTAGTGTGTGCCCGTCTGTTGTGTGACTCTGGTAACTAG
AGATCCCTCAGACCCTTTTAGTCAGTGTGGAAAATCTCTAGCAGTACGTATAGTAGTTCATGTCATCTTA
TTATTCAGTATTTATAACTTGCAAAGAAATGAATATCAGAGAGTGAGAGGAACTTGTTTATTGCAGCTTA
TAATGGTTACAAATAAAGCAATAGCATCACAAATTTCACAAATAAAGCATTTTTTTCACTGCATTCTAGT
TGTGGTTTGTCCAAACTCATCAATGTATCTTATCATGTCTGGCTCTAGCTATCCCGCCCCTAACTCCGCC
CATCCCGCCCCTAACTCCGCCCAGTTCCGCCCATTCTCCGCCCCATGGCTGACTAATTTTTTTTATTTAT
GCAGAGGCCGAGGCCGCCTCGGCCTCTGAGCTATTCCAGAAGTAGTGAGGAGGCTTTTTTGGAGGCCTAG
GGACGTACCCAATTCGCCCTATAGTGAGTCGTATTACGCGCGCTCACTGGCCGTCGTTTTACAACGTCGT
GACTGGGAAAACCCTGGCGTTACCCAACTTAATCGCCTTGCAGCACATCCCCCTTTCGCCAGCTGGCGTA
ATAGCGAAGAGGCCCGCACCGATCGCCCTTCCCAACAGTTGCGCAGCCTGAATGGCGAATGGG
[124 nt withheld, positions 8604-8727]
C
[91 nt withheld, positions 8729-8819]
A
[49 nt withheld, positions 8821-8869]
CCTTTGACGTTGGAGTCCACGTTCTTT
[37 nt withheld, positions 8897-8933]
ACCCTATCTCGGTCTATTCTTTTGATTTATAAGGGATTTTGCCGATTTCGGCCTATTGGTTAAAAAATGA
GCTGATTTAACAAAAATTTAACGCGAATTTTAACAAAATATTAACGCTTACAATTTAGGTGGCACTTTTC
GGGGAAATGTGCGCGGAACCCCTATTTGTTTATTTTTCTAAATACATTCAAATATGTATCCGCTCATGAG
ACAATAACCCTGATAAATGCTTCAATAATATTGAAAAAGGAAGAGTATGAGTATTCAACATTTCCGTGTC
GCCCTTATTCCCTTTTTTGCGGCATTTTGCCTTCCTGTTTTTGCTCACCCAGAAACGCTGGTGAAAGTAA
AAGATGCTGAAGATCAGTTGGGTGCACGAGTGGGTTACATCGAACTGGATCTCAACAGCGGTAAGATCCT
TGAGAGTTTTCGCCCCGAAGAACGTTTTCCAATGATGAGCACTTTTAAAGTTCTGCTATGTGGCGCGGTA
TTATCCCGTATTGACGCCGGGCAAGAGCAACTCGGTCGCCGCATACACTATTCTCAGAATGACTTGGTTG
AGTACTCACCAGTCACAGAAAAGCATCTTACGGATGGCATGACAGTAAGAGAATTATGCAGTGCTGCCAT
AACCATGAGTGATAACACTGCGGCCAACTTACTTCTGACAACGATCGGAGGACCGAAGGAGCTAACCGCT
TTTTTGCACAACATGGGGGATCATGTAACTCGCCTTGATCGTTGGGAACCGGAGCTGAATGAAGCCATAC
CAAACGACGAGCGTGACACCACGATGCCTGTAGCAATGGCAACAACGTTGCGCAAACTATTAACTGGCGA
ACTACTTACTCTAGCTTCCCGGCAACAATTAATAGACTGGATGGAGGCGGATAAAGTTGCAGGACCACTT
CTGCGCTCGGCCCTTCCGGCTGGCTGGTTTATTGCTGATAAATCTGGAGCCGGTGAGCGTGGGTCTCGCG
GTATCATTGCAGCACTGGGGCCAGATGGTAAGCCCTCCCGTATCGTAGTTATCTACACGACGGGGAGTCA
GGCAACTATGGATGAACGAAATAGACAGATCGCTGAGATAGGTGCCTCACTGATTAAGCATTGGTAACTG
TCAGACCAAGTTTACTCATATATACTTTAGATTGATTTAAAACTTCATTTTTAATTTAAAAGGATCTAGG
TGAAGATCCTTTTTGATAATCTCATGACCAAAATCCCTTAACGTGAGTTTTCGTTCCACTGAGCGTCAGA
CCCCGTAGAAAAGATCAAAGGATCTTC
