>Addgene plasmid #140941 | pLX307/PTPN11 | depositor partial sequence | sequence record 273596 | EF1a_F primer, PTPN11
GTCGTGAGGCTAGCATCGATTGATCAACAAGTTTGTACAAAAAAGCAGGCTCCGCGGCCGCCCCCTTCAC
CATGGCATCGCGGAGATGGTTTCACCCAAATATCACTGGTGTGGAGGCAGAAAACCTACTGTTGACAAGA
GGAGTTGATGGCAGTTTTTTGGCAAGGCCTAGTAAAAGTAACCCTGGAGACTTCACACTTTCCGTTAGAA
GAAATGGAGCTGTCACCCACATCAAGATTCAGAACACTGGTGATTACTATGACCTGTATGGAGGGGAGAA
ATTTGCCACTTTGGCTGAGTTGGTCCAGTATTACATGGAACATCACGGGCAATTAAAAGAGAAGAATGGA
GATGTCATTGAGCTTAAATATCCTCTGAACTGTGCAGATCCTACCTCTGAAAGGTGGTTTCATGGACATC
TCTCTGGGAAAGAAGCAGAGAAATTATTAACTGAAAAAGGAAAACATGGTAGTTTTCTTGTACGAGAGAG
CCAGAGCCACCCTGGAGATTTTGTTCTTTCTGTGCGCACTGGTGATGACAAAGGGGAGAGCAATGACGGC
AAGTCTAAAGTGACCCATGTTATGATTCGCTGTCAGGAACTGAAATACGACGTTGGTGGAGGAGAACGGT
TTGATTCTTTGACAGATCTTGTGGAACATTATAAGAAGAATCCTATGGTGGAAACATTGGGTACAGTACT
ACAACTCAAGCAGCCCCTTAACACGACTCGTATAAATGCTGCTGAAATA
